Addgene plasmid #240664: pG20_3C_mCherry_TEV_mVenus_FR
Purpose: (Empty Backbone) Expression plasmid for 3C-mCherry-TEV-mVenus-tagged proteins with FAST-Red transgenic seed selection
Depositing lab: Hans-Henning Kunz. Depositing organization: Ludwig-Maximilians-Universitaet Muenchen (LMU). Publication: Catch & Release-rapid cost-effective protein purification from plants using a DIY GFP-Trap-protease approach. Schwartz S, Engstler C, Muhlbauer S, Windenbach E, Wunder T, Kunz HH, Brandt B. Plant J. 2025 Nov;124(3):e70544. doi: 10.1111/tpj.70544. PubMed 41222448.
Backbone
  Vector backbone: pGreen2.0
  Backbone size (bp): 8585
  Vector type: Plant Expression
  Selectable markers: FAST-Red
  Tag / fusion protein: 3C-mCherry-TEV-mVenus (C terminal on backbone)
Growth in bacteria
  Bacterial resistance: Kanamycin, 50 μg/mL
  Growth temperature: 37°C
  Growth strain: DH5alpha
  Copy number: High Copy
Gene/Insert
  Gene/Insert name: None
  Tag / fusion protein: 3C-mCherry-TEV-mVenus (C terminal on backbone)
Terms and licenses: Academic/Nonprofit Terms; Industry Terms: Not Available to Industry
How to cite: pG20_3C_mCherry_TEV_mVenus_FR was a gift from Hans-Henning Kunz (Addgene plasmid # 240664 ; http://n2t.net/addgene:240664 ; RRID:Addgene_240664)
