[The description below was written by a language model from this plasmid's Addgene catalogue record and pLannotate feature annotations shown in this document.]
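Description:
pG20_3C_mCherry_TEV_mVenus_FR is an empty plant expression backbone of 8,585 bp built on the pGreen2.0 binary vector system. It is intended for producing proteins that carry a C-terminal 3C-mCherry-TEV-mVenus tag. It is maintained at high copy in E. coli through a ColE1/pUC-type origin and selected with kanamycin via an aph(3')-Ia gene. A pSa origin supports replication in Agrobacterium, which in pGreen-type vectors generally depends on replication functions supplied by a helper plasmid. Nopaline-type left and right border repeats delimit the T-DNA that is transferred into the plant genome.

Within the T-DNA there are two functional units. The first is the FAST-Red marker, an oleosin coding sequence fused to TagRFP. It labels seed oil bodies so that transgenic seeds can be picked by red fluorescence rather than by antibiotic or herbicide selection. The second is the expression and tagging cassette, in which mCherry and Venus coding sequences are followed by the Arabidopsis HSP18.2 terminator. According to the catalogue name, a 3C protease site precedes mCherry and a TEV site separates the two fluorophores, although these short sites are not individually annotated. Upstream of the tag lies a bacterial lac promoter/operator-driven mRFP1 gene with rrnB T1 and T7Te terminators. This most likely serves as a visual dropout placeholder that is replaced when a gene of interest is cloned in, though the record does not state this explicitly.

No plant promoter driving the fusion is annotated, and a stretch of the T-DNA upstream of the cassette carries no annotation. The associated publication title indicates use in fluorescent-protein-trap capture of plant proteins with release by protease cleavage.
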