Features (pLannotate 1.2.2; 19 found; start..end, strand, type, name):
     63..498     +  rep_origin     pSa ori: origin of replication from bacterial plasmid pSa
    625..647     +  misc_feature   LB T-DNA repeat: left border repeat from nopaline C58 T-DNA (truncated)
   1100..1792    -  CDS            TagRFP: TagRFP is a basic (constitutively fluorescent) red fluorescent protein published in 2007, derived from Entacmaea quadricolor. It has very low acid sensitivity.
   1793..2509    -  CDS            OLEO2_BRANA: Experimental evidence at protein level: Swiss-Prot protein existence level 1. May have a structural role to stabilize the lipid body during desiccation of the seed by preventing coalescence of the oil. Probably interacts with both lipid and phospholipid moieties of lipid bodies. May also provide recognition signals for specific lipase anchorage in lipolysis during seedling growth. From Brassica napus (Rape).
   3670..3757    +  CDS            lacI (fragment): lac repressor; lacI; The lac repressor binds to the lac operator to inhibit transcription in E. coli. This inhibition can be relieved by adding lactose or isopropyl-β-D-thiogalactopyranoside (IPTG).
   3770..3791    +  protein_bind   CAP binding site: CAP binding activates transcription in the presence of cAMP. E. coli catabolite activator protein
   3806..3836    +  promoter       lac promoter: promoter for the E. coli lac operon
   3844..3860    +  protein_bind   lac operator: The lac repressor binds to the lac operator to inhibit transcription in E. coli. This inhibition can be relieved by adding lactose or isopropyl-β-D-thiogalactopyranoside (IPTG). lac repressor encoded by lacI
   3896..4570    +  CDS            mRFP1: mRFP1 is a basic (constitutively fluorescent) red fluorescent protein published in 2002, derived from Discosoma sp.. It is reported to be a somewhat slowly-maturing monomer with low acid sensitivity.
   4618..4689    +  terminator     rrnB T1 terminator: transcription terminator T1 from the E. coli rrnB gene
   4705..4732    +  terminator     T7Te terminator: phage T7 early transcription terminator
   4790..5494    +  CDS            mCherry: mCherry is a basic (constitutively fluorescent) red fluorescent protein published in 2004, derived from Discosoma sp.. It is reported to be a very rapidly-maturing monomer with low acid sensitivity.
   5528..6247    +  CDS            Venus: yellow fluorescent protein (YFP) with fast and efficient maturation (Nagai et al., 2002) mammalian codon-optimized
   6255..6503    +  terminator     HSP terminator: efficient transcription terminator from the Arabidopsis thaliana heat shock protein 18.2 gene (Nagaya et al., 2010)
   6514..6544    -  promoter       NOS promoter (fragment): nopaline synthase promoter
   6668..6692    +  misc_feature   RB T-DNA repeat: right border repeat from nopaline C58 T-DNA
   6783..7371    -  rep_origin     ori: high-copy-number ColE1/pMB1/pBR322/pUC origin of replication
   7542..8357    -  CDS            KanR: aminoglycoside phosphotransferase; aph(3')-Ia; confers resistance to kanamycin in bacteria or G418 (Geneticin®) in eukaryotes
   8542..58      +  CDS            TRA2_ECOLX (fragment) (across the origin): Protein predicted: Swiss-Prot protein existence level 4. Required for transposition of transposon Tn903. From Escherichia coli.
>Addgene plasmid #240664 | pG20_3C_mCherry_TEV_mVenus_FR | addgene full sequence | sequence record 491249 | Addgene NGS Result
AGCTCTCATCAACCGTGGCTCCCTCACTTTCTGGCTGGATGATGGGGCGATTCAGGCGATCCCCATCCAA
CAGCCCGCCGTCGAGCGGGCTTTTTTATCCCCGGAAGCCTGTGGATAGAGGGTAGTTATCCACGTGAAAC
CGCTAATGCCCCGCAAAGCCTTGATTCACGGGGCTTTCCGGCCCGCTCCAAAAACTATCCACGTGAAATC
GCTAATCAGGGTACGTGAAATCGCTAATCGGAGTACGTGAAATCGCTAATAAGGTCACGTGAAATCGCTA
ATCAAAAAGGCACGTGAGAACGCTAATAGCCCTTTCAGATCAACAGCTTGCAAACACCCCTCGCTCCGGC
AAGTAGTTACAGCAAGTAGTATGTTCAATTAGCTTTTCAATTATGAATATATATATCAATTATTGGTCGC
CCTTGGCTTGTGGACAATGCGCTACGCGCACCGGCTCCGCCCGTGGACAACCGCAAGCGGTTGCCCACCG
TCGAGCGCCTTTGCCCACAACCCGGCGGCCGGCCGCAACAGATCGTTTTATAAATTTTTTTTTTTGAAAA
AGAAAAAGCCCGAAAGGCGGCAACCTCTCGGGCTTCTGGATTTCCGATCCCCGGAATTAGATCTTGGCAG
GATATATTGTGGTGTAACGTTATCACTAAATGGAGCAACCTACTGTTTTTGAAGTTTGGGTTGCCATGTA
ATCACTTGCAATAAATATATGTACTAATGACTGCATCGGCTTGCGTGTCTAAATTTGTAGCTTATTGAAA
ACTTTTTGTGGTTAAAGACGAATCCAGTTAACTAACATAAGTTTAACAAAACAAGACCTTTTCCATATAT
AGACCACCGTTACCAACTTACAAAGAAGCCAAATAAAGTACAACACAACACTTGCAAGTTACAAAAAGAG
AGGAAAAAAAACATGGTACCATTTGACAACATATAGAAACACACATAAACATTACTTATAACAAAAAGAT
TCAAACTCGGCTTTTATTATCTCCCCCTGATCAAATTCTAAACACTTTATTCCTCATAAACTAACTCCCC
GACATTGGAGTTATTGGACTATGACGATGACATCAGTGGGGTAAGCTCACTTGTGCCCCAGTTTGCTAGG
GAGGTCGCAGTATCTGGCCACAGCCACCTCGTGCTGCTCGACGTAGGTTTCTTTGTCGGCCTCCTTGATT
CTTTCCAGTCTGTGGTCCACATAGTAGACGCCGGGCATCTTGAGGTTCTTAGCGGGTTTCTTGGATCTGT
ATGTGGTCTTGAAGTTGCAGATCAGGTGGCCCCCGCCCACGAGCTTCAGGGCCATGTCGCTTCTGCCTTC
CAGGCCGCCGTCAGCGGGGTACAGCATCTCGGTGTTGGCCTCCCAGCCGAGTGTTTTCTTCTGCATCACA
GGGCCGTTGGATGGGAAGTTCACCCCTCTGATCTTGACGTTGTAGATGAGGCAGCCGTCCTGGAGGCTGG
TGTCCTGGGTAGCGGTCAGCACGCCCCCATCTTCGTATGTGGTGACTCTCTCCCATGTGAAGCCCTCAGG
GAAGGACTGCTTAAAGAAGTCGGGGATGCCCTGGGTGTGGTTGATGAAGGTTCTGCTGCCGTACATGAAG
CTGGTAGCCAGGATGTCGAAGGCGAAGGGGAGAGGGCCGCCCTCGACCACCTTGATTCTCATGGTCTGGG
TGCCCTCGTAGGGCTTGCCTTCGCCCTCGGATGTGCACTTGAAGTGGTGGTTGTTCACGGTGCCCTCCAT
GTACAGCTTCATGTGCATGTTCTCCTTAATCAGCTCGCTCATAGTAGTGTGCTGGCCACCACGAGTACGG
TCACGGTCATGTTCCCCACCAGTATGTTGCTGTCCGTAGTACTGAGCTCTGTCTTTCAGATCCTGAGCTT
TGCTTCCCAACTTCATCCTTGCACTGTCCAACTTGTCTGATCCCTGTGGGTGCTCTCCCGTTGCGTACCT
ATTCACAATCAATAGGTATCATACCAAGCATTTTACCTATATAGATGATATACACAGACACATTCAAGCT
AGCTAGGTCAAATTTCGTATTTAGTTAACCAAATGTTCCCTAGAATTTGCAATTTCTTATTGTTACATTT
GTTATTCGACCAAAAAAATTGATCCAAAGCTACTGGCTCAACACATGCATGCACATATTGCACAAAATTA
TGAAGTAAGATGATAAATGTGTGCTTACTTGTAAATCCAAGAGAAAACGGTTATAGCGGCAATGCCAAAC
CCTCCAGAGGAAAGAAAACCGGTGATGAGGAGTGCAACTGTGATGAGAGCCGGGACAAGGATTGGGCTGA
AGATAACGAGCAGAGGTGTTGCAACAGTCAAAGCTATGACAGTTCCAACAAGGGTAAGGCTGGAGAGAAC
AAGGAGGGAACCACCAGCTGTGACAGCAGTTGCAGCTTTAGCAATCTGCCTAGACTTGGAGTAGTCAGAT
CCTCGTCCGGACATCTGGTACTGGTCACGATCTCGGCCCATCATCGGGTACTGATCTCTGCCGATGATAT
CGTGATGGGTTCCTCTAGCTGTATCCGCCATTTTTTTGTTCTTGTTTACTAGAGAGAATGAGATTTTGAA
TGAGAGATTGATCAAAAAGATGTGTATATATTTTGGAAGAGGTAGGAGTGTTTGTTAGATATATTAAGAA
AGGAGACGAGAAGTCACGTGTCAATGGAGACATCATGCAATTGTAGGCCACGTGTTAATGGCGTCACCAT
GCAGCCGCTGCATGTGTTAACGAGAGGAGTCTATTCAAAGACACGTTTGTTTTTTGCCTAGCTCAGAATG
TGGCGTTGGCATCGAACCGAAACATAAAACGCAAAACGAACCTTTGGGCTCGTCAGTATGGGTTTGGGCC
TTCAATAGATTCCTTCTATACGGCCCACATATCCACTATTGGCAACAAAATTAGAAAAATTTAGGATTTA
GTTTTAAAATTTGTTCCGCGACATTATAAAGCTTCGACGAGTCAGTAATAAACGGCGTCAAAGTGGTTGC
AGCCGGCACACACGAGTCGTGTTTATCAACTCAAAGCACAAATACTTTTCCTCAACCTAAAAATAAGGCA
ATTAGCCAAAAACAACTTTGCGTGTAAACAACGCTCAATACACGTGTCATTTTATTATTAGCTATTGCTT
CACCGCCTTAGCTTTCTCGTGACCTAGTCGTCCTCGTCTTTTCTTCTTCTTCTTCTATAAAACAATACCC
AAAGACCTCTTCTTCTTCACAATTCAGATTTCAATTTCTCAAAATCTTAAAAACTTTCTCTCAATTCTCT
CTACCGTGATCAAGGTAAATTTCTGTGTTCCTTATTCTCTCAAAATCTTCGATTTTGTTTTCGTTCGATC
CCAATTTCGTATATGTTCTTTGGTTTAGATTCTGTTAATCTTAGATCGAAGTCGATTTTCTGGGTTTGAT
CGTTAGATATCATCTTAATTCTCGATTAGGGTTTCATAGATATCATCCGATTTGTTCAAATAATTTGAGT
TTTGTCGAATAATTACTCTTCGATTTGTGATTTCTATCTAGATCTGGTGTTAGTTTCTAGTTTGTGCGAT
CGAATTTGTCGATTAATCTGAGTTTTTCTGATTAACAGACTAGAGTTAACCGGGCTCAGGCCTGGCGCGC
CACTAGTGGATCCGATGGTGTCTTCGATTCAATACGCAAACCGCCTCTCCCCGCGCGTTGGCCGATTCAT
TAATGCAGCTGGCACGACAGGTTTCCCGACTGGAAAGCGGGCAGTGAGCGCAACGCAATTAATGTGAGTT
AGCTCACTCATTAGGCACCCCAGGCTTTACACTTTATGCTTCCGGCTCGTATGTTGTGTGGAATTGTGAG
CGGATAACAATTTCACACATACTAGAGAAAGAGGAGAAATACTAGATGGCTTCCTCCGAGGACGTTATCA
AAGAGTTCATGCGTTTCAAAGTTCGTATGGAAGGTTCCGTTAACGGTCACGAGTTCGAAATCGAAGGTGA
AGGTGAAGGTCGTCCGTACGAAGGTACCCAGACCGCTAAACTGAAAGTTACCAAAGGTGGTCCGCTGCCG
TTCGCTTGGGACATCCTGTCCCCGCAGTTCCAGTACGGTTCCAAGGCTTACGTTAAACACCCGGCTGACA
TCCCGGACTACCTGAAACTGTCCTTCCCGGAAGGTTTCAAATGGGAACGTGTTATGAACTTCGAGGACGG
TGGTGTTGTTACCGTTACCCAGGACTCCTCCCTGCAAGACGGTGAGTTCATCTACAAAGTTAAACTGCGT
GGTACCAACTTCCCGTCCGACGGTCCGGTTATGCAGAAAAAAACGATGGGTTGGGAAGCATCCACCGAAC
GTATGTACCCGGAGGACGGTGCTCTGAAAGGTGAAATCAAAATGCGTCTGAAACTGAAAGACGGTGGTCA
CTACGACGCTGAAGTTAAAACCACCTACATGGCTAAAAAACCGGTTCAGCTGCCGGGTGCTTACAAAACC
GACATCAAACTGGACATCACCTCCCACAACGAGGACTACACCATCGTTGAACAGTACGAACGTGCTGAAG
GTCGTCACTCCACCGGTGCTTAATAACGCTGATAGTGCTAGTGTAGATCGCTACTAGAGCCAGGCATCAA
ATAAAACGAAAGGCTCAGTCGAAAGACTGGGCCTTTCGTTTTATCTGTTGTTTGTCGGTGAACGCTCTCT
ACTAGAGTCACACTGGCTCACCTTCGGGTGGGCCTTTCTGCGTTTATAGAAGACACTGGACCCGGGAGTC
TGGAAGTTCTGTTCCAGGGGCCCTCCGGGGTGAGCAAGGGCGAGGAGGATAACATGGCCATCATCAAGGA
GTTCATGCGCTTCAAGGTGCACATGGAGGGCTCCGTGAACGGCCACGAGTTCGAGATCGAGGGCGAGGGC
GAGGGCCGCCCCTACGAGGGCACCCAGACCGCCAAGCTGAAGGTGACCAAGGGTGGCCCCCTGCCCTTCG
CCTGGGACATCCTGTCCCCTCAGTTCATGTACGGCTCCAAGGCCTACGTGAAGCACCCCGCCGACATCCC
CGACTACTTGAAGCTGTCCTTCCCCGAGGGCTTCAAGTGGGAGCGCGTGATGAACTTCGAGGACGGCGGC
GTGGTGACCGTGACCCAGGACTCCTCCCTGCAGGACGGCGAGTTCATCTACAAGGTGAAGCTGCGCGGCA
CCAACTTCCCCTCCGACGGCCCCGTAATGCAGAAGAAAACGATGGGCTGGGAGGCCTCCTCCGAGCGGAT
GTACCCCGAGGACGGCGCCCTGAAGGGCGAGATCAAGCAGAGGCTGAAGCTGAAGGACGGCGGCCACTAC
GACGCTGAGGTCAAGACCACCTACAAGGCCAAGAAGCCCGTGCAGCTGCCCGGCGCCTACAACGTCAACA
TCAAGTTGGACATCACCTCCCACAACGAGGACTACACCATCGTGGAACAGTACGAACGCGCCGAGGGCCG
CCACTCCACCGGCGGCATGGACGAGCTGTACAAGTCCGGGAGTGAGAACCTCTACTTCCAAGGCTCCATG
GTGAGCAAGGGCGAGGAGCTGTTCACCGGGGTGGTGCCCATCCTGGTCGAGCTGGACGGCGACGTAAACG
GCCACAAGTTCAGCGTGTCCGGCGAGGGCGAGGGCGATGCCACCTACGGCAAGCTGACCCTGAAGCTGAT
CTGCACCACCGGCAAGCTGCCCGTGCCCTGGCCCACCCTCGTGACCACCCTGGGCTACGGCCTGCAGTGC
TTCGCCCGCTACCCCGACCACATGAAGCAGCACGACTTCTTCAAGTCCGCCATGCCCGAAGGCTACGTCC
AGGAGCGCACCATCTTCTTCAAGGACGACGGCAACTACAAGACCCGCGCCGAGGTGAAGTTCGAGGGCGA
CACCCTGGTGAACCGCATCGAGCTGAAGGGCATCGACTTCAAGGAGGACGGCAACATCCTGGGGCACAAG
CTGGAGTACAACTACAACAGCCACAACGTCTATATCACCGCCGACAAGCAGAAGAACGGCATCAAGGCCA
ACTTCAAGATCCGCCACAACATCGAGGACGGCGGCGTGCAGCTCGCCGACCACTACCAGCAGAACACCCC
CATCGGCGACGGCCCCGTGCTGCTGCCCGACAACCACTACCTGAGCTACCAGTCCGCCCTGAGCAAAGAC
CCCAACGAGAAGCGCGATCACATGGTCCTGCTGGAGTTCGTGACCGCCGCCGGGATCACTCTCGGCATGG
ACGAGCTGTACAAGTAAGAGCTCATATGAAGATGAAGATGAAATATTTGGTGTGTCAAATAAATAGCTTG
TGTGCTTAAGTTTGTGTTTTTTTCTTGGCTTGTTGTGTTATGAATTTGTGGCTTTTTCTAATATTAAATG
AATGTAAGATCTCATTATAATGAATAAACAAATGTTTCTATAATCCATTGTGAATGTTTTGTTGGATCTC
TTCTGCAGCATATAACTACTGTATGTGCTATGGTATGGACTATGGAATATGATTAAAGATAAGGAATTCA
GATCGGCTGAGTGGCTCCTTCAACGTTGCGGTTCTGTCAGTTCCAAACGTAAAACGGCTTGTCCCGCGTC
ATCGGCGGGGGTCATAACGTGACTCCCTTAATTCTCCGCTCATGATCAGATTGTCGTTTCCCGCCTTCAG
TTTAAACTATCAGTGTTTGACAGGATATATTGGCGGGTAAACTAAGTCGCTGTATGTGTTTGTTTGAGAT
CTCATGTGAGCAAAAGGCCAGCAAAAGGCCAGGAACCGTAAAAAGGCCGCGTTGCTGGCGTTTTTCCATA
GGCTCCGCCCCCCTGACGAGCATCACAAAAATCGACGCTCAAGTCAGAGGTGGCGAAACCCGACAGGACT
ATAAAGATACCAGGCGTTTCCCCCTGGAAGCTCCCTCGTGCGCTCTCCTGTTCCGACCCTGCCGCTTACC
GGATACCTGTCCGCCTTTCTCCCTTCGGGAAGCGTGGCGCTTTCTCATAGCTCACGCTGTAGGTATCTCA
GTTCGGTGTAGGTCGTTCGCTCCAAGCTGGGCTGTGTGCACGAACCCCCCGTTCAGCCCGACCGCTGCGC
CTTATCCGGTAACTATCGTCTTGAGTCCAACCCGGTAAGACACGACTTATCGCCACTGGCAGCAGCCACT
GGTAACAGGATTAGCAGAGCGAGGTATGTAGGCGGTGCTACAGAGTTCTTGAAGTGGTGGCCTAACTACG
GCTACACTAGAAGAACAGTATTTGGTATCTGCGCTCTGCTGAAGCCAGTTACCTTCGGAAGAAGAGTTGG
TAGCTCTTGATCCGGCAAACAAACCACCGCTGGTAGCGGTGGTTTTTTTGTTTGCAAGCAGCAGATTACG
CGCAGAAAAAAAGGATCTCAAGAAGATCCTTTGATCTTTTCTACGGGGTCTGACGCTCAGTGGAACGAAA
ACTCACGTTAAGGGATTTTGGTCATGAGATTATCAAAAAGGATCTTCACCTAGATCCTTTTAAATTAAAA
ATGAAGTTTTAAATCAATCTAAAGTATATATGTGTAACATTGGTCTAGTGATTAGAAAAACTCATCGAGC
ATCAAATGAAACTGCAATTTATTCATATCAGGATTATCAATACCATATTTTTGAAAAAGCCGTTTCTGTA
ATGAAGGAGAAAACTCACCGAGGCAGTTCCATAGGATGGCAAGATCCTGGTATCGGTCTGCGATTCCGAC
TCGTCCAACATCAATACAACCTATTAATTTCCCCTCGTCAAAAATAAGGTTATCAAGTGAGAAATCACCA
TGAGTGACGACTGAATCCGGTGAGAATGGCAAAAGTTTATGCATTTCTTTCCAGACTTGTTCAACAGGCC
AGCCATTACGCTCGTCATCAAAATCACTCGCATCAACCAAACCGTTATTCATTCGTGATTGCGCCTGAGC
GAGACGAAATACGCGATCGCTGTTAAAAGGACAATTACAAACAGGAATCGAATGCAACCGGCGCAGGAAC
ACTGCCAGCGCATCAACAATATTTTCACCTGAATCAGGATATTCTTCTAATACCTGGAATGCTGTTTTCC
CTGGGATCGCAGTGGTGAGTAACCATGCATCATCAGGAGTACGGATAAAATGCTTGATGGTCGGAAGAGG
CATAAATTCCGTCAGCCAGTTTAGTCTGACCATCTCATCTGTAACATCATTGGCAACGCTACCTTTGCCA
TGTTTCAGAAACAACTCTGGCGCATCGGGCTTCCCATACAATCGGTAGATTGTCGCACCTGATTGCCCGA
CATTATCGCGAGCCCATTTATACCCATATAAATCAGCATCCATGTTGGAATTTAATCGCGGCCTTGAGCA
AGACGTTTCCCGTTGAATATGGCTCATAACACCCCTTGTATTACTGTTTATGTAAGCAGACAGTTTTATT
GTTCATGATGATATATTTTTATCTTGTGCAATGTAACATCAGAGATTTTGAGACACAACGTGGCTTTGTT
GAATAAATCGAACTTTTGCTGAGTTGAAGGATCAGATCACGCATCTTCCCGACAACGCAGACCGTTCCGT
GGCAAAGCAAAAGTTCAAAATCACCAACTGGTCCACCTACAACAA
